>Addgene plasmid #214542 | AiP1776 - pAAV-AiE2467m-minBG-SYFP2-WPRE-BGHpA | addgene full sequence | sequence record 432560 | Addgene NGS Result
GAGGGAGCTTCCAGGGGGAAACGCCTGGTATCTTTATAGTCCTGTCGGGTTTCGCCACCTCTGACTTGAG
CGTCGATTTTTGTGATGCTCGTCAGGGGGGCGGAGCCTATGGAAAAACGCCAGCAACGCGGCCTTTTTAC
GGTTCCTGGCCTTTTGCTGGCCTTTTGCTCACATGTCCTGCAGGCAGCTGCGCGCTCGCTCGCTCACTGA
GGCCGCCCGGGCGTCGGGCGACCTTTGGTCGCCCGGCCTCAGTGAGCGAGCGAGCGCGCAGAGAGGGAGT
GGCCAACTCCATCACTAGGGGTTCCTGCGGCCGCACGCGTTGTAAGAGTAATAATCGGAAGGACCCTTTG
GAAGGGCTTCAGTTTGCATTATAAGGAAGGAAGTGCCCAGGCCTATCATTGGGATAATTAATTTGCTATC
ACCGCTCTGTGCTGAGAATGTAAGCGCAAAAGAGGAGCAGAACGTAATCGCTGACAAATTACTCTGTGTG
TACTGAACATCAGAATACATGCAGCTGCCACCCAGACACCCCCCCCCCATTGTACCTTAGCAGACAATAG
TTTTCAACTGGGACTCAGTACAATGAGCCACAAAAGGGACATGAGGTAAGTGTAGGGTGTACGCAGCAGG
ACATTTTGATGAAATATCTAGGGGACAATTTAATATGAAATATCAGCTGGTAAAAGAGACCAGCTGCTTA
CTAAGGAGAATGACTCAAGCTATAACTCCAGCTCCTATTATATATAATGAGATTGGCAAAATTGGACTTT
TATTCTGGGAAGAAAACTGCTGATTTTGAATGTGTCATGGGTATGCCTGCAGACTCCCAACTTCTAAGGG
AATTTGCTTTTCTGGGTTGAATTAATACTGTGAACCCCAGGGCAGAAGCTCCCTTCGAAAAATTGTTTTC
ATTCCTAAATCATTCTATATAAACAGCATGAAATGCCAGTGTTGACTCAGAGACAAAAACTGAATTTTTC
GGAGCTCGGGCTGGGCATAAAAGTCAGGGCAGAGCCATCTATTGCTTACATTTGCTTCTGGGATCCAGAT
CTTTCGAAGCTAGCGCTACCGGTCGCCACCATGGTGAGCAAGGGCGAGGAGCTGTTCACCGGGGTGGTGC
CCATCCTGGTCGAGCTGGACGGCGACGTAAACGGCCACAAGTTCAGCGTGTCCGGCGAGGGCGAGGGCGA
TGCCACCTACGGCAAGCTGACCCTGAAGCTGATCTGCACCACCGGCAAGCTGCCCGTGCCCTGGCCCACC
CTCGTGACCACCCTGGGCTACGGCGTGCAGTGCTTCGCCCGCTACCCCGACCACATGAAGCAGCACGACT
TCTTCAAGTCCGCCATGCCCGAAGGCTACGTCCAGGAGCGCACCATCTTCTTCAAGGACGACGGCAACTA
CAAGACCCGCGCCGAGGTGAAGTTCGAGGGCGACACCCTGGTGAACCGCATCGAGCTGAAGGGCATCGAC
TTCAAGGAGGACGGCAACATCCTGGGGCACAAGCTGGAGTACAACTACAACAGCCACAACGTCTATATCA
CCGCCGACAAGCAGAAGAACGGCATCAAGGCCAACTTCAAGATCCGCCACAACATCGAGGACGGCGGCGT
GCAGCTCGCCGACCACTACCAGCAGAACACCCCCATCGGCGACGGCCCCGTGCTGCTGCCCGACAACCAC
TACCTGAGCTACCAGTCCAAGCTGAGCAAAGACCCCAACGAGAAGCGCGATCACATGGTCCTGCTGGAGT
TCGTGACCGCCGCCGGGATCACTCTCGGCATGGACGAGCTGTACAAGTAAGTCGACGGCGCGCCGCGGCC
GCGAATTCGATATCATAATCAACCTCTGGATTACAAAATTTGTGAAAGATTGACTGGTATTCTTAACTAT
GTTGCTCCTTTTACGCTATGTGGATACGCTGCTTTAATGCCTTTGTATCATGCTATTGCTTCCCGTATGG
CTTTCATTTTCTCCTCCTTGTATAAATCCTGGTTAGTTCTTGCCACGGCGGAACTCATCGCCGCCTGCCT
TGCCCGCTGCTGGACAGGGGCTCGGCTGTTGGGCACTGACAATTCCGTGGCTCGAGAGATCTTCGACTGT
GCCTTCTAGTTGCCAGCCATCTGTTGTTTGCCCCTCCCCCGTGCCTTCCTTGACCCTGGAAGGTGCCACT
CCCACTGTCCTTTCCTAATAAAATGAGGAAATTGCATCGCATTGTCTGAGTAGGTGTCATTCTATTCTGG
GGGGTGGGGTGGGGCAGGACAGCAAGGGGGAGGATTGGGAAGACAATAGCAGGCATGAGATCTCACGTGC
GGACCGAGCGGCCGCAGGAACCCCTAGTGATGGAGTTGGCCACTCCCTCTCTGCGCGCTCGCTCGCTCAC
TGAGGCCGGGCGACCAAAGGTCGCCCGACGCCCGGGCTTTGCCCGGGCGGCCTCAGTGAGCGAGCGAGCG
CGCAGCTGCCTGCAGGGGCGCCTGATGCGGTATTTTCTCCTTACGCATCTGTGCGGTATTTCACACCGCA
TA
[95 nt withheld, positions 2523-2617]
T
[46 nt withheld, positions 2619-2664]
C
[141 nt withheld, positions 2666-2806]
CCTTTGACGTTGGAGTCCACGTTCTTT
[37 nt withheld, positions 2834-2870]
ACTCTATCTCGGGCTATTCTTTTGATTTATAAGGGATTTTGCCGATTTCGGTCTATTGGTTAAAAAATGA
GCTGATTTAACAAAAATTTAACGCGAATTTTAACAAAATATTAACGTTTACAATTTTATGGTGCACTCTC
AGTACAATCTGCTCTGATGCCGCATAGTTAAGCCAGCCCCGACACCCGCCAACACCCGCTGACGCGCCCT
GACGGGCTTGTCTGCTCCCGGCATCCGCTTACAGACAAGCTGTGACCGTCTCCGGGAGCTGCATGTGTCA
GAGGTTTTCACCGTCATCACCGAAACGCGCGAGACGAAAGGGCCTCGTGATACGCCTATTTTTATAGGTT
AATGTCATGATAATAATGGTTTCTTAGACGTCAGGTGGCACTTTTCGGGGAAATGTGCGCGGAACCCCTA
TTTGTTTATTTTTCTAAATACATTCAAATATGTATCCGCTCATGAGACAATAACCCTGATAAATGCTTCA
ATAATATTGAAAAAGGAAGAGTATGAGTATTCAACATTTCCGTGTCGCCCTTATTCCCTTTTTTGCGGCA
TTTTGCCTTCCTGTTTTTGCTCACCCAGAAACGCTGGTGAAAGTAAAAGATGCTGAAGATCAGTTGGGTG
CACGAGTGGGTTACATCGAACTGGATCTCAACAGCGGTAAGATCCTTGAGAGTTTTCGCCCCGAAGAACG
TTTTCCAATGATGAGCACTTTTAAAGTTCTGCTATGTGGCGCGGTATTATCCCGTATTGACGCCGGGCAA
GAGCAACTCGGTCGCCGCATACACTATTCTCAGAATGACTTGGTTGAGTACTCACCAGTCACAGAAAAGC
ATCTTACGGATGGCATGACAGTAAGAGAATTATGCAGTGCTGCCATAACCATGAGTGATAACACTGCGGC
CAACTTACTTCTGACAACGATCGGAGGACCGAAGGAGCTAACCGCTTTTTTGCACAACATGGGGGATCAT
GTAACTCGCCTTGATCGTTGGGAACCGGAGCTGAATGAAGCCATACCAAACGACGAGCGTGACACCACGA
TGCCTGTAGCAATGGCAACAACGTTGCGCAAACTATTAACTGGCGAACTACTTACTCTAGCTTCCCGGCA
ACAATTAATAGACTGGATGGAGGCGGATAAAGTTGCAGGACCACTTCTGCGCTCGGCCCTTCCGGCTGGC
TGGTTTATTGCTGATAAATCTGGAGCCGGTGAGCGTGGGTCTCGCGGTATCATTGCAGCACTGGGGCCAG
ATGGTAAGCCCTCCCGTATCGTAGTTATCTACACGACGGGGAGTCAGGCAACTATGGATGAACGAAATAG
ACAGATCGCTGAGATAGGTGCCTCACTGATTAAGCATTGGTAACTGTCAGACCAAGTTTACTCATATATA
CTTTAGATTGATTTAAAACTTCATTTTTAATTTAAAAGGATCTAGGTGAAGATCCTTTTTGATAATCTCA
TGACCAAAATCCCTTAACGTGAGTTTTCGTTCCACTGAGCGTCAGACCCCGTAGAAAAGATCAAAGGATC
TTCTTGAGATCCTTTTTTTCTGCGCGTAATCTGCTGCTTGCAAACAAAAAAACCACCGCTACCAGCGGTG
GTTTGTTTGCCGGATCAAGAGCTACCAACTCTTTTTCCGAAGGTAACTGGCTTCAGCAGAGCGCAGATAC
CAAATACTGTTCTTCTAGTGTAGCCGTAGTTAGGCCACCACTTCAAGAACTCTGTAGCACCGCCTACATA
CCTCGCTCTGCTAATCCTGTTACCAGTGGCTGCTGCCAGTGGCGATAAGTCGTGTCTTACCGGGTTGGAC
TCAAGACGATAGTTACCGGATAAGGCGCAGCGGTCGGGCTGAACGGGGGGTTCGTGCACACAGCCCAGCT
TGGAGCGAACGACCTACACCGAACTGAGATACCTACAGCGTGAGCTATGAGAAAGCGCCACGCTTCCCGA
AGGGAGAAAGGCGGACAGGTATCCGGTAAGCGGCAGGGTCGGAACAGGAGAGCGCAC
Features (pLannotate 1.2.2; 14 found; start..end, strand, type, name):
    188..215     +  repeat_region  AAV2 ITR (fragment): inverted terminal repeat of adeno-associated virus serotype 2 inverted
    244..271     +  repeat_region  AAV2 ITR (fragment): inverted terminal repeat of adeno-associated virus serotype 2 inverted
   1081..1797    +  CDS            SYFP2: SYFP2 is a basic (constitutively fluorescent) yellow fluorescent protein published in 2006, derived from Aequorea victoria. It is reported to be a very rapidly-maturing monomer with moderate acid sensitivity.
   1837..1994    +  misc_feature   WPRE (fragment): woodchuck hepatitis virus posttranscriptional regulatory element
   2000..2080    +  misc_feature   WPRE (fragment): woodchuck hepatitis virus posttranscriptional regulatory element
   2097..2208    +  polyA_signal   bGH poly(A) signal: bovine growth hormone polyadenylation signal
   2326..2466    +  repeat_region  AAV2 ITR: inverted terminal repeat of adeno-associated virus serotype 2 inverted
   2471..2522    -  misc_feature   bom (fragment): basis of mobility region from pBR322
   2541..2996    +  rep_origin     f1 ori (sequence partly withheld): f1 bacteriophage origin of replication; arrow indicates direction of (+) strand synthesis
   2997..3046    -  misc_feature   bom (fragment): basis of mobility region from pBR322
   3148..3183    -  CDS            rop (fragment): Rop protein, which maintains plasmids at low copy number; rop
   3278..3382    +  promoter       AmpR promoter: bla
   3383..4243    +  CDS            AmpR: β-lactamase; bla; confers resistance to ampicillin, carbenicillin, and related antibiotics
   4414..115     +  rep_origin     ori (across the origin): high-copy-number ColE1/pMB1/pBR322/pUC origin of replication
