[The description below was written by a language model from this plasmid's Addgene catalogue record and pLannotate feature annotations shown in this document.]
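Description:
AiP1776 - pAAV-AiE2467m-minBG-SYFP2-WPRE-BGHpA is a 4,887 nt AAV transfer plasmid built on a pAAV2 backbone and used to produce recombinant adeno-associated virus carrying an enhancer-driven fluorescent reporter. In bacteria it is maintained by a high-copy ColE1/pUC-type origin and selected through the AmpR β-lactamase gene with its native promoter. An f1 phage origin is also present, along with short remnants of the pBR322 bom and rop regions. The record lists a recombination-deficient growth strain, which is a common choice for ITR-containing plasmids because these repeats are prone to rearrangement.

The payload sits between AAV2 inverted terminal repeats, which are the cis elements needed for replication and packaging of the vector genome. The annotation finds the right-hand ITR intact, whereas the left-hand one is detected only as two short fragments. Within the cassette, the enhancer AiE2467m is placed upstream of the minBG promoter, a minimal promoter that is expected to give little expression by itself, so the pattern of transcription depends on the enhancer. Neither the enhancer nor minBG is annotated in the feature table, but both presumably lie in the unannotated stretch between the left ITR and the coding sequence. They drive SYFP2, a rapidly maturing monomeric yellow fluorescent protein derived from Aequorea victoria. SYFP2 is followed by a WPRE, annotated as two fragments consistent with a shortened form, to boost transcript stability and expression, and by the bovine growth hormone polyadenylation signal.

The stated purpose is AAV-mediated transgene expression in specific populations of brain cells, as part of a collection of enhancer AAVs for genetic access to cortical cell types. The record does not state which cell population AiE2467m targets.
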