Addgene plasmid #214542: AiP1776 - pAAV-AiE2467m-minBG-SYFP2-WPRE-BGHpA
Purpose: AiE2467m is an enhancer sequence, designed to drive AAV-mediated transgene expression in specific populations of brain cells
Depositing lab: Allen Institute for Brain Science & Bosiljka Tasic. Depositing organization: Allen Institute. Publication: A suite of enhancer AAVs and transgenic mouse lines for genetic access to cortical cell types. Ben-Simon Y, Hooper M, Narayan S, Daigle TL, Dwivedi D, Way SW, Oster A, Stafford DA, Mich JK, Taormina MJ, Martinez RA, Opitz-Araya X, Roth JR, Alexander JR, Allen S, Amster A, Arbuckle J, Ayala A, Baker PM, Bakken TE, Barcelli T, Barta S, Bendrick J, Bertagnolli D, Bielstein C, Bishwakarma P, Bowlus J, Boyer G, Brouner K, Casian B, Casper T, Chakka AB, Chakrabarty R, Chance RK, Chavan S, Clark M, Colbert K, Collman F, Daniel S, Departee M, DiValentin P, Donadio N, Dotson N, Egdorf T, Fliss T, Gabitto M, Garcia J, Gary A, Gasperini M, Gloe J, Goldy J, Gore BB, Graybuck L, Greisman N, Haeseleer F, Halterman C, Haradon Z, Hastings SD, Helback O, Ho W, Hockemeyer D, Huang C, Huff S, Hunker A, Johansen N, Jones D, Juneau Z, Kalmbach B, Kannan M, Khem S, Kussick E, Kutsal R, Larsen R, Lee C, Lee AY, Leibly M, Lenz GH, Li S, Liang E, Lusk N, Madigan Z, Malloy J, Malone J, McCue R, Melchor J, Mollenkopf T, Moosman S, Morin E, Newman D, Ng L, Ngo K, Omstead V, Otto S, Oyama A, Pena N, Pham T, Phillips E, Pom CA, Potekhina L, Ransford S, Ray PL, Rette D, Reynoldson C, Rimorin C, Rocha D, Ruiz A, Sanchez REA, Sawyer L, Sedeno-Cortes A, Sevigny JP, Shapovalova N, Shepard N, Shulga L, Sigler AR, Siverts L, Soliman S, Somasundaram S, Staats B, Stewart K, Szelenyi E, Tieu M, Trader C, Tran A, van Velthoven CTJ, Walker M, Wang Y, Weed N, Wirthlin M, Wood T, Wynalda B, Yao Z, Zhou T, Ariza J, Dee N, Reding M, Ronellenfitch K, Mufti S, Sunkin SM, Smith KA, Esposito L, Waters J, Thyagarajan B, Yao S, Lein ES, Zeng H, Levi BP, Ngai J, Ting JT, Tasic B. Cell. 2025 May 16:S0092-8674(25)00513-6. doi: 10.1016/j.cell.2025.05.002. PubMed 40403729.
Backbone
  Vector backbone: pAAV2
  Vector type: AAV
Growth in bacteria
  Bacterial resistance: Ampicillin, 100 μg/mL
  Growth temperature: 37°C
  Growth strain: NEB Stable
  Copy number: High Copy
Gene/Insert
  Gene/Insert name: SYFP2
  Species: Synthetic
  Promoter: minBG
  Cloning method: Gibson Cloning
Terms and licenses: Academic/Nonprofit Terms; Industry Terms: Not Available to Industry
Depositor comments: 5' Cloning Site: SgrAI (destroyed), 3' Cloning Site: SgrAI (destroyed). Please visit https://doi.org/10.1101/2024.06.10.597244 for bioRxiv preprint.
How to cite: AiP1776 - pAAV-AiE2467m-minBG-SYFP2-WPRE-BGHpA was a gift from Allen Institute for Brain Science & Bosiljka Tasic (Addgene plasmid # 214542 ; http://n2t.net/addgene:214542 ; RRID:Addgene_214542)
